Addgene plasmid #180566: KTK_324
Purpose: Spacer sequence in 2.2b format to allow for level 3 cloning with D2.2a
Depositing lab: Tom Ellis. Depositing organization: Imperial College London. Publication: Komagataeibacter Tool Kit (KTK): A Modular Cloning System for Multigene Constructs and Programmed Protein Secretion from Cellulose Producing Bacteria. Goosens VJ, Walker KT, Aragon SM, Singh A, Senthivel VR, Dekker L, Caro-Astorga J, Buat MLA, Song W, Lee KY, Ellis T. ACS Synth Biol. 2021 Dec 17;10(12):3422-3434. doi: 10.1021/acssynbio.1c00358. Epub 2021 Nov 12. PubMed 34767345.
Backbone
  Vector backbone: pSEVA431
  Vector type: Bacterial Expression
Growth in bacteria
  Bacterial resistance: Spectinomycin, 50 μg/mL
  Growth temperature: 37°C
  Growth strain: DH5alpha
  Copy number: Low Copy
Gene/Insert
  Gene/Insert name: Spacer sequence in 2.2b format to allow for level 3 cloning with D2.2a
  Species: Synthetic
  Cloning method: Restriction Enzyme; 5′ cloning site unknown (unknown if destroyed)
Terms and licenses: Academic/Nonprofit Terms; Industry Terms: Not Available to Industry
Depositor comments: Read the preprint at https://www.biorxiv.org/content/10.1101/2021.06.09.447691v1.full
How to cite: KTK_324 was a gift from Tom Ellis (Addgene plasmid # 180566 ; http://n2t.net/addgene:180566 ; RRID:Addgene_180566)
