[The description below was written by a language model from this plasmid's Addgene catalogue record and pLannotate feature annotations shown in this document.]
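Description:
KTK_324 is a small (about 3.1 kb) bacterial plasmid from the Komagataeibacter Tool Kit, a modular hierarchical cloning system for assembling multigene constructs in cellulose-producing bacteria. It is built on the pSEVA431 backbone. The feature table accordingly shows the broad-host-range pBBR1 replicon, consisting of the pBBR1 oriV and the Rep protein that the origin requires, so the plasmid can replicate in E. coli and in a range of other Gram-negative hosts. The record lists it as low copy. An incP oriT is also present, which allows conjugative mobilisation when transfer functions are supplied in trans. Selection relies on the aadA aminoglycoside adenylyltransferase gene, which confers spectinomycin and streptomycin resistance. A short gentamicin acetyltransferase fragment lies next to it; at this length it is only a remnant and should not be regarded as a working marker. The rrnB T1 and lambda t0 terminators lie between the replication origin and the resistance gene, where they would insulate the cargo region from read-through transcription.

The payload is a synthetic spacer sequence rather than a gene. It is supplied in the toolkit's "2.2b" format so that level 3 cloning can be carried out together with the D2.2a component. In practice it acts as a non-coding filler that occupies an assembly position when fewer real transcription units are being combined than the scheme has slots for. No promoter, coding sequence or reporter is annotated for the insert, and the spacer itself is not picked up as a feature in the automated annotation. The record gives restriction enzyme cloning as the method but does not identify the flanking cloning sites or the enzymes involved.
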