Features (pLannotate 1.2.2; 7 found; start..end, strand, type, name):
    466..552     -  terminator     rrnB T1 terminator: Escherichia coli rrnB; transcription terminator T1 from the E. coli rrnB gene
    607..701     +  terminator     lambda t0 terminator: transcription terminator from phage lambda
    733..1524    -  CDS            SmR: aminoglycoside adenylyltransferase (Murphy, 1985); aadA; confers resistance to spectinomycin and streptomycin
   1531..1587    -  CDS            GmR (fragment): gentamycin acetyltransferase; aacC1; confers resistance to gentamycin
   1866..1974    +  oriT           oriT: incP origin of transfer
   1985..2647    -  CDS            pBBR1 Rep: replication protein for the broad-host-range plasmid pBBR1 from Bordetella bronchiseptica
   2648..351     -  rep_origin     pBBR1 oriV (across the origin): replication origin of the broad-host-range plasmid pBBR1 from Bordetella bronchiseptica; requires the pBBR1 Rep protein for replication
>Addgene plasmid #180566 | KTK_324 | addgene full sequence | sequence record 358835 | Addgene NGS Result
GGCTTCGCCCTTCGACTGCCCCCACTCGCATAGGCTTGGGTCGTTCCAGGCGCGTCAAGGCCAAGCCGCT
GCGCGGTCGCTGCGCGAGCCTTGACCCGCCTTCCACTTGGTGTCCAACCGGCAAGCGAAGCGCGCAGGCC
GCAGGCCGGAGGCTTTTCCCCAGAGAAAATTAAAAAAATTGATGGGGCAAGGCCGCAGGCCGCGCAGTTG
GAGCCGGTGGGTATGTGGTCGAAGGCTGGGTAGCCGGTGGGCAATCCCTGTGGTCAAGCTCGTGGGCAGG
CGCAGCCTGTCCATCAGCTTGTCCAGCAGGGTTGTCCACGGGCCGAGCGAAGCGAGCCAGCCGGTGGCCG
CTCGCGGCCATCGTCCACATATCCACGGGCTGGCAAGGGAGCGCAGCGACCGCGCAGGGCGAAGCCCGGA
GAGCAAGCCCGTAGGGGGGGCGCGCCCAGCTGTCTAGGGCGGCGGATTTGTCCTACTCAGGAGAGCGTTC
ACCGACAAACAACAGATAAAACGAAAGGCCCAGTCTTTCGACTGAGCCTTTCGTTTTATTTGATGCCTTT
AATTAAGGTCTCGTATGCGACCCGAAACGTGAGACCACTAGTCTTGGACTCCTGTTGATAGATCCAGTAA
TGACCTCAGAACTCCATCTGGATTTGTTCAGAACGCTCGGTTGCCGCCGGGCGTTTTTTATTGGTGAGAA
TCCAGGGGTCCCCAATAATTACGATTTTTGTCTTATTTGCCGACTACCTTGGTGATCTCGCCTTTCACGT
AGTGGACAAATTCTTCCAACTGATCTGCGCGCGAGGCCAAGCGATCTTCTTCTTGTCCAAGATAAGCCTG
TCTAGCTTCAAGTATGACGGGCTGATACTGGGCCGGCAGGCGCTCCATTGCCCAGTCGGCAGCGACATCC
TTCGGCGCGATTTTGCCGGTTACTGCGCTGTACCAAATGCGGGACAACGTAAGCACTACATTTCGCTCAT
CGCCAGCCCAGTCGGGCGGCGAGTTCCATAGCGTTAAGGTTTCATTTAGCGCCTCAAATAGATCCTGTTC
AGGAACCGGATCAAAGAGTTCCTCCGCCGCTGGACCTACCAAGGCAACGCTATGTTCTCTTGCTTTTGTC
AGCAAGATAGCCAGATCAATGTCGATCGTGGCTGGCTCGAAGATACCTGCAAGAATGTCATTGCGCTGCC
ATTCTCCAAATTGCAGTTCGCGCTTAGCTGGATAACGCCACGGAATGATGTCGTCGTGCACAACAATGGT
GACTTCTACAGCGCGGAGAATCTCGCTCTCTCCAGGGGAAGCCGAAGTTTCCAAAAGGTCGTTGATCAAA
GCTCGCCGCGTTGTTTCATCAAGCCTTACGGTCACCGTAACCAGCAAATCAATATCACTGTGTGGCTTCA
GGCCGCCATCCACTGCGGAGCCGTACAAATGTACGGCCAGCAACGTCGGTTCGAGATGGCGCTCGATGAC
GCCAACTACCTCTGATAGTTGAGTCGATACTTCGGCGATCACCGCTTCCCTCATGATGTTTAACTTTGTT
TTAGGGCGACTGCCCTGCTGCGTAACATCGTTGCTGCTCCATAACATCAAACATCGACCCACGGCGTAAC
GCGCTTGCTGCTTGGATGCCCGAGGCATAGACTGTACCCCAAAAAAACAGTCATAACAAGCCATGAAAAC
CGCCACTGCGCCGTTACCACCGCTGCGTTCGGTCAAGGTTCATTTTTGTCCTTTTCCGCTGCATAACCCT
GCTTCGGGGTCATTATAGCGATTTTTTCGGTATATCCATCCTTTTTCGCACGATATACAGGATTTTGCCA
AAGGGTTCGTGTAGACTTTCCTTGGTGTATCCAACGGCGTCAGCCGGGCAGGATAGGTGAAGTAGGCCCA
CCCGCGAGCGGGTGTTCCTTCTTCACTGTCCCTTATTCGCACCTGGCGGTGCTCAACGGGAATCCTGCTC
TGCGAGGCTGGCCGTAGGCCGGCCCTACCGGCGCGGCAGCGTTACCCGTGTCGGCGGCTCCAACGGCTCG
CCATCGTCCAGAAAACACGGCTCATCGGGCATCGGCAGGCGCTGCTGCCCGCGCCGTTCCCATTCCTCCG
TTTCGGTCAAGGCTGGCAGGTCTGGTTCCATGCCCGGAATGCCGGGCTGGCTGGGCGGCTCCTCGCCGGG
GCCGGTCGGTAGTTGCTGCTCGCCCGGATACAGGGTCGGGATGCGGCGCAGGTCGCCATGCCCCAACAGC
GATTCGTCCTGGTCGTCGTGATCAACCACCACGGCGGCACTGAACACCGACAGGCGCAACTGGTCGCGGG
GCTGGCCCCACGCCACGCGGTCATTGACCACGTAGGCCGACACGGTGCCGGGGCCGTTGAGCTTCACGAC
GGAGATCCAGCGCTCGGCCACCAAGTCCTTGACTGCGTATTGGACCGTCCGCAAAGAACGTCCGATGAGC
TTGGAAAGTGTTTTCTGGCTGACCACCACGGCGTTCTGGTGGCCCATCTGCGCCACGAGGTGATGCAGCA
GCATTGCCGCCGTGGGTTTCCTCGCAATAAGCCCGGCCCACGCCTCATGCGCTTTGCGTTCCGTTTGCAC
CCAGTGACCGGGCTTGTTCTTGGCTTGAATGCCGATTTCTCTGGACTGCGTGGCCATGCTTATCTCCATG
CGGTAGGGGTGCCGCACGGTTGCGGCACCATGCGCAATCAGCTGCAACTTTTCGGCAGCGCGACAACAAT
TATGCGTTGCGTAAAAGTGGCAGTCAATTACAGATTTTCTTTAACCTACGCAATGAGCTATTGCGGGGGG
TGCCGCAATGAGCTGTTGCGTACCCCCCTTTTTTAAGTTGTTGATTTTTAAGTCTTTCGCATTTCGCCCT
ATATCTAGTTCTTTGGTGCCCAAAGAAGGGCACCCCTGCGGGGTTCCCCCACGCCTTCGGCGCGGCTCCC
CCTCCGGCAAAAAGTGGCCCCTCCGGGGCTTGTTGATCGACTGCGCGGCCTTCGGCCTTGCCCAAGGTGG
CGCTGCCCCCTTGGAACCCCCGCACTCGCCGCCGTGAGGCTCGGGGGGCAGGCGGGCG
